Addgene plasmid #44247: pdCas9::BFP-humanized
Purpose: Expression of a catalytically inactive, human codon-optimized Cas9-BFP fusion under the control of Murine Stem Cell retroVirus LTR promoter for mammalian gene knockdown
Depositing lab: Stanley Qi. Depositing organization: University of California, San Francisco (UCSF). Publication: Repurposing CRISPR as an RNA-Guided Platform for Sequence-Specific Control of Gene Expression. Qi LS, Larson MH, Gilbert LA, Doudna JA, Weissman JS, Arkin AP, Lim WA. Cell. 2013 Feb 28;152(5):1173-83. doi: 10.1016/j.cell.2013.02.022. PubMed 23452860.
Backbone
  Vector backbone: pMSCVpuro
  Backbone manufacturer: Clontech
  Vector type: Mammalian Expression, Retroviral, CRISPR
  Selectable markers: Puromycin
Growth in bacteria
  Bacterial resistance: Ampicillin, 100 μg/mL
  Growth temperature: 37°C
  Growth strain: DH5alpha
  Copy number: High Copy
Gene/Insert
  Gene/Insert name: dCas9 fused to BFP (alt name: Catalytically inactive Cas9)
  Species: H. sapiens (human)
  Insert size (bp): 4881
  Mutation: D10A H840A (catalytically inactive)
  Promoter: MSCV LTR promoter
  Tag / fusion protein: 2xNLS & tagBFP (C terminal on insert)
  Cloning method: Unknown
  Sequencing primers: 5′ CTAGGCGCCGGAATTAGATCTCGCCACCATGGA; 3′ TCCCTCATTAAGCTTGTGCCCCAG
Terms and licenses: Academic/Nonprofit Terms; Industry Terms: Not Available to Industry
How to cite: pdCas9::BFP-humanized was a gift from Stanley Qi (Addgene plasmid # 44247 ; http://n2t.net/addgene:44247 ; RRID:Addgene_44247)
