[The description below was written by a language model from this plasmid's Addgene catalogue record and the feature table of its GenBank file.]
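Description:
pdCas9::BFP-humanized is an 11.2 kb gammaretroviral expression plasmid built on the pMSCVpuro backbone for delivering a nuclease-dead Cas9 into mammalian cells. In E. coli it replicates from a high-copy ColE1/pUC-type origin and is selected with ampicillin through the bla gene. The retroviral portion is bounded by 5′ and 3′ long terminal repeats of murine embryonic stem cell virus origin. It also carries the Psi packaging signal and a truncated, start-codon-less gag fragment that extends the packaging region. Transcripts made in a packaging cell line supplying the viral proteins in trans can therefore be encapsidated and integrated into target cells.

The payload is transcribed from the 5′ LTR promoter. A Kozak consensus precedes a human codon-optimized Streptococcus pyogenes Cas9 open reading frame. It carries the D10A (RuvC domain) and H840A (HNH domain) substitutions, which abolish DNA cleavage while preserving guide-RNA-directed DNA binding. The dCas9 coding region is followed in the feature table by an SV40 nuclear localization signal, the monomeric blue fluorescent protein TagBFP and a second SV40 NLS. The resulting fusion is directed to the nucleus and can be tracked or sorted by blue fluorescence. Downstream, a mouse PGK promoter drives puromycin N-acetyltransferase, allowing selection of stably transduced cells.

The plasmid encodes no guide RNA, so one must be supplied from a separate construct. Its stated purpose is mammalian gene knockdown by CRISPR interference, in which guide-targeted dCas9 represses transcription without cutting the genome.
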