LOCUS       Exported 11170 bp ds-DNA circular SYN 12-MAY-2021
DEFINITION  Expression of a catalytically inactive, human codon-optimized
            Cas9-BFP fusion under the control of Murine Stem Cell retroVirus LTR
            promoter for mammalian gene knockdown.
ACCESSION   .
VERSION     .
KEYWORDS    pdCas9::BFP-humanized
SOURCE      synthetic DNA construct
  ORGANISM  synthetic DNA construct
REFERENCE   1 (bases 1 to 11170)
  AUTHORS   Qi LS, Larson MH, Gilbert LA, Doudna JA, Weissman JS, Arkin AP, Lim
            WA
  TITLE     Repurposing CRISPR as an RNA-Guided Platform for Sequence-Specific
            Control of Gene Expression.
  JOURNAL   Cell. 2013 Feb 28;152(5):1173-83. doi: 10.1016/j.cell.2013.02.022.
  PUBMED    23452860
REFERENCE   2 (bases 1 to 11170)
  AUTHORS   .
  TITLE     Direct Submission
  JOURNAL   Exported May 12, 2021 from SnapGene Server 1.1.58
            http://www.snapgene.com
FEATURES             Location/Qualifiers
     source          1..11170
                     /organism="synthetic DNA construct"
                     /mol_type="other DNA"
     misc_feature    579..920
                     /label=MESV Psi
                     /note="packaging signal of murine embryonic stem cell
                     virus"
     CDS             987..1403
                     /label=gag (truncated)
                     /note="truncated Moloney murine leukemia virus (MMLV) gag
                     gene lacking the start codon"
     primer_bind     1333..1355
                     /label=pLXSN 5'
                     /note="Murine stem cell virus, forward primer. Also called
                     MSCV"
     primer_bind     1371..1387
                     /label=pBABE 5'
                     /note="Psi packaging signal, forward primer for pBABE
                     vectors"
     regulatory      1417..1426
                     /regulatory_class="other"
                     /note="vertebrate consensus sequence for strong initiation
                     of translation (Kozak, 1987)"
     CDS             1423..5526
                     /codon_start=1
                     /product="catalytically dead mutant of the Cas9
                     endonuclease from the Streptococcus pyogenes Type II
                     CRISPR/Cas system"
                     /label=dCas9
                     /note="RNA-guided DNA-binding protein that lacks
                     endonuclease activity due to the D10A mutation in the RuvC
                     catalytic domain and the H840A mutation in the HNH
                     catalytic domain"
                     /translation="MDKKYSIGLAIGTNSVGWAVITDEYKVPSKKFKVLGNTDRHSIKK
                     NLIGALLFDSGETAEATRLKRTARRRYTRRKNRICYLQEIFSNEMAKVDDSFFHRLEES
                     FLVEEDKKHERHPIFGNIVDEVAYHEKYPTIYHLRKKLVDSTDKADLRLIYLALAHMIK
                     FRGHFLIEGDLNPDNSDVDKLFIQLVQTYNQLFEENPINASGVDAKAILSARLSKSRRL
                     ENLIAQLPGEKKNGLFGNLIALSLGLTPNFKSNFDLAEDAKLQLSKDTYDDDLDNLLAQ
                     IGDQYADLFLAAKNLSDAILLSDILRVNTEITKAPLSASMIKRYDEHHQDLTLLKALVR
                     QQLPEKYKEIFFDQSKNGYAGYIDGGASQEEFYKFIKPILEKMDGTEELLVKLNREDLL
                     RKQRTFDNGSIPHQIHLGELHAILRRQEDFYPFLKDNREKIEKILTFRIPYYVGPLARG
                     NSRFAWMTRKSEETITPWNFEEVVDKGASAQSFIERMTNFDKNLPNEKVLPKHSLLYEY
                     FTVYNELTKVKYVTEGMRKPAFLSGEQKKAIVDLLFKTNRKVTVKQLKEDYFKKIECFD
                     SVEISGVEDRFNASLGTYHDLLKIIKDKDFLDNEENEDILEDIVLTLTLFEDREMIEER
                     LKTYAHLFDDKVMKQLKRRRYTGWGRLSRKLINGIRDKQSGKTILDFLKSDGFANRNFM
                     QLIHDDSLTFKEDIQKAQVSGQGDSLHEHIANLAGSPAIKKGILQTVKVVDELVKVMGR
                     HKPENIVIEMARENQTTQKGQKNSRERMKRIEEGIKELGSQILKEHPVENTQLQNEKLY
                     LYYLQNGRDMYVDQELDINRLSDYDVDAIVPQSFLKDDSIDNKVLTRSDKNRGKSDNVP
                     SEEVVKKMKNYWRQLLNAKLITQRKFDNLTKAERGGLSELDKAGFIKRQLVETRQITKH
                     VAQILDSRMNTKYDENDKLIREVKVITLKSKLVSDFRKDFQFYKVREINNYHHAHDAYL
                     NAVVGTALIKKYPKLESEFVYGDYKVYDVRKMIAKSEQEIGKATAKYFFYSNIMNFFKT
                     EITLANGEIRKRPLIETNGETGEIVWDKGRDFATVRKVLSMPQVNIVKKTEVQTGGFSK
                     ESILPKRNSDKLIARKKDWDPKKYGGFDSPTVAYSVLVVAKVEKGKSKKLKSVKELLGI
                     TIMERSSFEKNPIDFLEAKGYKEVKKDLIIKLPKYSLFELENGRKRMLASAGELQKGNE
                     LALPSKYVNFLYLASHYEKLKGSPEDNEQKQLFVEQHKHYLDEIIEQISEFSKRVILAD
                     ANLDKVLSAYNKHRDKPIREQAENIIHLFTLTNLGAPAAFKYFDTTIDRKRYTSTKEVL
                     DATLIHQSITGLYETRIDLSQLGGD"
     CDS             5536..5556
                     /codon_start=1
                     /product="nuclear localization signal of SV40 (simian virus
                     40) large T antigen"
                     /label=SV40 NLS
                     /translation="PKKKRKV"
     CDS             5566..6261
                     /codon_start=1
                     /product="monomeric blue fluorescent protein"
                     /label=TagBFP
                     /note="mammalian codon-optimized"
                     /translation="SELIKENMHMKLYMEGTVDNHHFKCTSEGEGKPYEGTQTMRIKVV
                     EGGPLPFAFDILATSFLYGSKTFINHTQGIPDFFKQSFPEGFTWERVTTYEDGGVLTAT
                     QDTSLQDGCLIYNVKIRGVNFTSNGPVMQKKTLGWEAFTETLYPADGGLEGRNDMALKL
                     VGGSHLIANIKTTYRSKKPAKNLKMPGVYYVDYRLERIKEANNETYVEQHEVAVARYCD
                     LPSKLGHKLN"
     CDS             6271..6291
                     /codon_start=1
                     /product="nuclear localization signal of SV40 (simian virus
                     40) large T antigen"
                     /label=SV40 NLS
                     /translation="PKKKRKV"
     promoter        6313..6812
                     /label=PGK promoter
                     /note="mouse phosphoglycerate kinase 1 promoter"
     primer_bind     complement(6348..6371)
                     /label=MSCV-rev
                     /note="Murine stem cell virus, reverse primer"
     primer_bind     6745..6764
                     /label=mPGK-F
                     /note="Mouse PGK promoter, forward primer"
     CDS             6833..7432
                     /codon_start=1
                     /gene="pac from Streptomyces alboniger"
                     /product="puromycin N-acetyltransferase"
                     /label=PuroR
                     /note="confers resistance to puromycin"
                     /translation="MTEYKPTVRLATRDDVPRAVRTLAAAFADYPATRHTVDPDRHIER
                     VTELQELFLTRVGLDIGKVWVADDGAAVAVWTTPESVEAGAVFAEIGPRMAELSGSRLA
                     AQQQMEGLLAPHRPKEPAWFLATVGVSPDHQGKGLGSAVVLPGVEAAERAGVPAFLETS
                     APRNLPFYERLGFTVTADVEVPEGPRTWCMTRKPGA"
     primer_bind     complement(6833..6852)
                     /label=Puro-R
                     /note="Puromycin resistance gene, reverse primer. Also
                     called puro-variant-R"
     primer_bind     7329..7349
                     /label=Puro-F
                     /note="Puromycin resistance gene, forward primer"
     LTR             7532..8046
                     /label=3' LTR
                     /note="3' long terminal repeat from murine embryonic stem
                     cell virus"
     primer_bind     complement(8215..8231)
                     /label=M13 rev
                     /note="common sequencing primer, one of multiple similar
                     variants"
     primer_bind     complement(8215..8231)
                     /label=M13 Reverse
                     /note="In lacZ gene. Also called M13-rev"
     primer_bind     complement(8228..8250)
                     /label=M13/pUC Reverse
                     /note="In lacZ gene"
     protein_bind    8239..8255
                     /label=lac operator
                     /bound_moiety="lac repressor encoded by lacI"
                     /note="The lac repressor binds to the lac operator to
                     inhibit transcription in E. coli. This inhibition can be
                     relieved by adding lactose or
                     isopropyl-beta-D-thiogalactopyranoside (IPTG)."
     promoter        complement(8263..8293)
                     /label=lac promoter
                     /note="promoter for the E. coli lac operon"
     protein_bind    8308..8329
                     /label=CAP binding site
                     /bound_moiety="E. coli catabolite activator protein"
                     /note="CAP binding activates transcription in the presence
                     of cAMP."
     primer_bind     complement(8446..8463)
                     /label=L4440
                     /note="L4440 vector, forward primer"
     rep_origin      complement(8617..9205)
                     /direction=LEFT
                     /label=ori
                     /note="high-copy-number ColE1/pMB1/pBR322/pUC origin of
                     replication"
     primer_bind     complement(8697..8716)
                     /label=pBR322ori-F
                     /note="pBR322 origin, forward primer"
     CDS             complement(9376..10236)
                     /codon_start=1
                     /gene="bla"
                     /product="beta-lactamase"
                     /label=AmpR
                     /note="confers resistance to ampicillin, carbenicillin, and
                     related antibiotics"
                     /translation="MSIQHFRVALIPFFAAFCLPVFAHPETLVKVKDAEDQLGARVGYI
                     ELDLNSGKILESFRPEERFPMMSTFKVLLCGAVLSRIDAGQEQLGRRIHYSQNDLVEYS
                     PVTEKHLTDGMTVRELCSAAITMSDNTAANLLLTTIGGPKELTAFLHNMGDHVTRLDRW
                     EPELNEAIPNDERDTTMPVAMATTLRKLLTGELLTLASRQQLIDWMEADKVAGPLLRSA
                     LPAGWFIADKSGAGERGSRGIIAALGPDGKPSRIVVIYTTGSQATMDERNRQIAEIGAS
                     LIKHW"
     primer_bind     9999..10018
                     /label=Amp-R
                     /note="Ampicillin resistance gene, reverse primer"
     promoter        complement(10237..10341)
                     /gene="bla"
                     /label=AmpR promoter
     primer_bind     10409..10427
                     /label=pBRforEco
                     /note="pBR322 vectors, upsteam of EcoRI site, forward
                     primer"
     primer_bind     complement(10465..10487)
                     /label=pGEX 3'
                     /note="pGEX vectors, reverse primer"
     primer_bind     10587..10606
                     /label=pRS-marker
                     /note="pRS vectors, use to sequence yeast selectable
                     marker"
     primer_bind     10800..10822
                     /label=M13/pUC Forward
                     /note="In lacZ gene"
     primer_bind     10950..10969
                     /label=pBRrevBam
                     /note="pBR322 vectors, tet region, downstream of BamHI,
                     reverse primer"
     LTR             11169..515
                     /label=5' LTR
                     /note="5' long terminal repeat from murine embryonic stem
                     cell virus"
ORIGIN
        1 tgaaagaccc cacctgtagg tttggcaagc tagcttaagt aacgccattt tgcaaggcat
       61 ggaaaataca taactgagaa tagagaagtt cagatcaagg ttaggaacag agagacagca
      121 gaatatgggc caaacaggat atctgtggta agcagttcct gccccggctc agggccaaga
      181 acagatggtc cccagatgcg gtcccgccct cagcagtttc tagagaacca tcagatgttt
      241 ccagggtgcc ccaaggacct gaaatgaccc tgtgccttat ttgaactaac caatcagttc
      301 gcttctcgct tctgttcgcg cgcttctgct ccccgagctc aataaaagag cccacaaccc
      361 ctcactcggc gcgccagtcc tccgatagac tgcgtcgccc gggtacccgt attcccaata
      421 aagcctcttg ctgtttgcat ccgaatcgtg gactcgctga tccttgggag ggtctcctca
      481 gattgattga ctgcccacct cgggggtctt tcatttggag gttccaccga gatttggaga
      541 cccctgccca gggaccaccg acccccccgc cgggaggtaa gctggccagc ggtcgtttcg
      601 tgtctgtctc tgtctttgtg cgtgtttgtg ccggcatcta atgtttgcgc ctgcgtctgt
      661 actagttagc taactagctc tgtatctggc ggacccgtgg tggaactgac gagttctgaa
      721 cacccggccg caaccctggg agacgtccca gggactttgg gggccgtttt tgtggcccga
      781 cctgaggaag ggagtcgatg tggaatccga ccccgtcagg atatgtggtt ctggtaggag
      841 acgagaacct aaaacagttc ccgcctccgt ctgaattttt gctttcggtt tggaaccgaa
      901 gccgcgcgtc ttgtctgctg cagcgctgca gcatcgttct gtgttgtctc tgtctgactg
      961 tgtttctgta tttgtctgaa aattagggcc agactgttac cactccctta agtttgacct
     1021 taggtcactg gaaagatgtc gagcggatcg ctcacaacca gtcggtagat gtcaagaaga
     1081 gacgttgggt taccttctgc tctgcagaat ggccaacctt taacgtcgga tggccgcgag
     1141 acggcacctt taaccgagac ctcatcaccc aggttaagat caaggtcttt tcacctggcc
     1201 cgcatggaca cccagaccag gtcccctaca tcgtgacctg ggaagccttg gcttttgacc
     1261 cccctccctg ggtcaagccc tttgtacacc ctaagcctcc gcctcctctt cctccatccg
     1321 ccccgtctct cccccttgaa cctcctcgtt cgaccccgcc tcgatcctcc ctttatccag
     1381 ccctcactcc ttctctaggc gccggaatta gatctcgcca ccatggacaa gaagtattct
     1441 atcggactgg ccatcgggac taatagcgtc gggtgggccg tgatcactga cgagtacaag
     1501 gtgccctcta agaagttcaa ggtgctcggg aacaccgacc ggcattccat caagaaaaat
     1561 ctgatcggag ctctcctctt tgattcaggg gagaccgctg aagcaacccg cctcaagcgg
     1621 actgctagac ggcggtacac caggaggaag aaccggattt gttaccttca agagatattc
     1681 tccaacgaaa tggcaaaggt cgacgacagc ttcttccata ggctggaaga atcattcctc
     1741 gtggaagagg ataagaagca tgaacggcat cccatcttcg gtaatatcgt cgacgaggtg
     1801 gcctatcacg agaaataccc aaccatctac catcttcgca aaaagctggt ggactcaacc
     1861 gacaaggcag acctccggct tatctacctg gccctggccc acatgatcaa gttcagaggc
     1921 cacttcctga tcgagggcga cctcaatcct gacaatagcg atgtggataa actgttcatc
     1981 cagctggtgc agacttacaa ccagctcttt gaagagaacc ccatcaatgc aagcggagtc
     2041 gatgccaagg ccattctgtc agcccggctg tcaaagagcc gcagacttga gaatcttatc
     2101 gctcagctgc cgggtgaaaa gaaaaatgga ctgttcggga acctgattgc tctttcactt
     2161 gggctgactc ccaatttcaa gtctaatttc gacctggcag aggatgccaa gctgcaactg
     2221 tccaaggaca cctatgatga cgatctcgac aacctcctgg cccagatcgg tgaccaatac
     2281 gccgaccttt tccttgctgc taagaatctt tctgacgcca tcctgctgtc tgacattctc
     2341 cgcgtgaaca ctgaaatcac caaggcccct ctttcagctt caatgattaa gcggtatgat
     2401 gagcaccacc aggacctgac cctgcttaag gcactcgtcc ggcagcagct tccggagaag
     2461 tacaaggaaa tcttctttga ccagtcaaag aatggatacg ccggctacat cgacggaggt
     2521 gcctcccaag aggaatttta taagtttatc aaacctatcc ttgagaagat ggacggcacc
     2581 gaagagctcc tcgtgaaact gaatcgggag gatctgctgc ggaagcagcg cactttcgac
     2641 aatgggagca ttccccacca gatccatctt ggggagcttc acgccatcct tcggcgccaa
     2701 gaggacttct acccctttct taaggacaac agggagaaga ttgagaaaat tctcactttc
     2761 cgcatcccct actacgtggg acccctcgcc agaggaaata gccggtttgc ttggatgacc
     2821 agaaagtcag aagaaactat cactccctgg aacttcgaag aggtggtgga caagggagcc
     2881 agcgctcagt cattcatcga acggatgact aacttcgata agaacctccc caatgagaag
     2941 gtcctgccga aacattccct gctctacgag tactttaccg tgtacaacga gctgaccaag
     3001 gtgaaatatg tcaccgaagg gatgaggaag cccgcattcc tgtcaggcga acaaaagaag
     3061 gcaattgtgg accttctgtt caagaccaat agaaaggtga ccgtgaagca gctgaaggag
     3121 gactatttca agaaaattga atgcttcgac tctgtggaga ttagcggggt cgaagatcgg
     3181 ttcaacgcaa gcctgggtac ctaccatgat ctgcttaaga tcatcaagga caaggatttt
     3241 ctggacaatg aggagaacga ggacatcctt gaggacattg tcctgactct cactctgttc
     3301 gaggaccggg aaatgatcga ggagaggctt aagacctacg cccatctgtt cgacgataaa
     3361 gtgatgaagc aacttaaacg gagaagatat accggatggg gacgccttag ccgcaaactc
     3421 atcaacggaa tccgggacaa acagagcgga aagaccattc ttgatttcct taagagcgac
     3481 ggattcgcta atcgcaactt catgcaactt atccatgatg attccctgac ctttaaggag
     3541 gacatccaga aggcccaagt gtctggacaa ggtgactcac tgcacgagca tatcgcaaat
     3601 ctggctggtt cacccgctat taagaagggt attctccaga ccgtgaaagt cgtggacgag
     3661 ctggtcaagg tgatgggtcg ccataaacca gagaacattg tcatcgagat ggccagggaa
     3721 aaccagacta cccagaaggg acagaagaac agcagggagc ggatgaaaag aattgaggaa
     3781 gggattaagg agctcgggtc acagatcctt aaagagcacc cggtggaaaa cacccagctt
     3841 cagaatgaga agctctatct gtactacctt caaaatggac gcgatatgta tgtggaccaa
     3901 gagcttgata tcaacaggct ctcagactac gacgtggacg ccatcgtccc tcagagcttc
     3961 ctcaaagacg actcaattga caataaggtg ctgactcgct cagacaagaa ccggggaaag
     4021 tcagataacg tgccctcaga ggaagtcgtg aaaaagatga agaactattg gcgccagctt
     4081 ctgaacgcaa agctgatcac tcagcggaag ttcgacaatc tcactaaggc tgagaggggc
     4141 ggactgagcg aactggacaa agcaggattc attaaacggc aacttgtgga gactcggcag
     4201 attactaaac atgtcgccca aatccttgac tcacgcatga ataccaagta cgacgaaaac
     4261 gacaaactta tccgcgaggt gaaggtgatt accctgaagt ccaagctggt cagcgatttc
     4321 agaaaggact ttcaattcta caaagtgcgg gagatcaata actatcatca tgctcatgac
     4381 gcatatctga atgccgtggt gggaaccgcc ctgatcaaga agtacccaaa gctggaaagc
     4441 gagttcgtgt acggagacta caaggtctac gacgtgcgca agatgattgc caaatctgag
     4501 caggagatcg gaaaggccac cgcaaagtac ttcttctaca gcaacatcat gaatttcttc
     4561 aagaccgaaa tcacccttgc aaacggtgag atccggaaga ggccgctcat cgagactaat
     4621 ggggagactg gcgaaatcgt gtgggacaag ggcagagatt tcgctaccgt gcgcaaagtg
     4681 ctttctatgc ctcaagtgaa catcgtgaag aaaaccgagg tgcaaaccgg aggcttttct
     4741 aaggaatcaa tcctccccaa gcgcaactcc gacaagctca ttgcaaggaa gaaggattgg
     4801 gaccctaaga agtacggcgg attcgattca ccaactgtgg cttattctgt cctggtcgtg
     4861 gctaaggtgg aaaaaggaaa gtctaagaag ctcaagagcg tgaaggaact gctgggtatc
     4921 accattatgg agcgcagctc cttcgagaag aacccaattg actttctcga agccaaaggt
     4981 tacaaggaag tcaagaagga ccttatcatc aagctcccaa agtatagcct gttcgaactg
     5041 gagaatgggc ggaagcggat gctcgcctcc gctggcgaac ttcagaaggg taatgagctg
     5101 gctctcccct ccaagtacgt gaatttcctc taccttgcaa gccattacga gaagctgaag
     5161 gggagccccg aggacaacga gcaaaagcaa ctgtttgtgg agcagcataa gcattatctg
     5221 gacgagatca ttgagcagat ttccgagttt tctaaacgcg tcattctcgc tgatgccaac
     5281 ctcgataaag tccttagcgc atacaataag cacagagaca aaccaattcg ggagcaggct
     5341 gagaatatca tccacctgtt caccctcacc aatcttggtg cccctgccgc attcaagtac
     5401 ttcgacacca ccatcgaccg gaaacgctat acctccacca aagaagtgct ggacgccacc
     5461 ctcatccacc agagcatcac cggactttac gaaactcgga ttgacctctc acagctcgga
     5521 ggggatgagg gagctcccaa gaaaaagcgc aaggtaggta gttccagcga gctgattaag
     5581 gagaacatgc acatgaagct gtacatggag ggcaccgtgg acaaccatca cttcaagtgc
     5641 acatccgagg gcgaaggcaa gccctacgag ggcacccaga ccatgagaat caaggtggtc
     5701 gagggcggcc ctctcccctt cgccttcgac atcctggcta ctagcttcct ctacggcagc
     5761 aagaccttca tcaaccacac ccagggcatc cccgacttct tcaagcagtc cttccctgag
     5821 ggcttcacat gggagagagt caccacatac gaagacgggg gcgtgctgac cgctacccag
     5881 gacaccagcc tccaggacgg ctgcctcatc tacaacgtca agatcagagg ggtgaacttc
     5941 acatccaacg gccctgtgat gcagaagaaa acactcggct gggaggcctt caccgagacg
     6001 ctgtaccccg ctgacggcgg cctggaaggc agaaacgaca tggccctgaa gctcgtgggc
     6061 gggagccatc tgatcgcaaa catcaagacc acatatagat ccaagaaacc cgctaagaac
     6121 ctcaagatgc ctggcgtcta ctatgtggac tacagactgg aaagaatcaa ggaggccaac
     6181 aacgagacct acgtcgagca gcacgaggtg gcagtggcca gatactgcga cctccctagc
     6241 aaactggggc acaagcttaa tgagggagct ccaaagaaga agcgtaaggt aggtagttcc
     6301 tagaattcta ccgggtaggg gaggcgcttt tcccaaggca gtctggagca tgcgctttag
     6361 cagccccgct gggcacttgg cgctacacaa gtggcctctg gcctcgcaca cattccacat
     6421 ccaccggtag gcgccaaccg gctccgttct ttggtggccc cttcgcgcca ccttctactc
     6481 ctcccctagt caggaagttc ccccccgccc cgcagctcgc gtcgtgcagg acgtgacaaa
     6541 tggaagtagc acgtctcact agtctcgtgc agatggacag caccgctgag caatggaagc
     6601 gggtaggcct ttggggcagc ggccaatagc agctttgctc cttcgctttc tgggctcaga
     6661 ggctgggaag gggtgggtcc gggggcgggc tcaggggcgg gctcaggggc ggggcgggcg
     6721 cccgaaggtc ctccggaggc ccggcattct gcacgcttca aaagcgcacg tctgccgcgc
     6781 tgttctcctc ttcctcatct ccgggccttt cgacctgcag cccaagctta ccatgaccga
     6841 gtacaagccc acggtgcgcc tcgccacccg cgacgacgtc cccagggccg tacgcaccct
     6901 cgccgccgcg ttcgccgact accccgccac gcgccacacc gtcgatccgg accgccacat
     6961 cgagcgggtc accgagctgc aagaactctt cctcacgcgc gtcgggctcg acatcggcaa
     7021 ggtgtgggtc gcggacgacg gcgccgcggt ggcggtctgg accacgccgg agagcgtcga
     7081 agcgggggcg gtgttcgccg agatcggccc gcgcatggcc gagttgagcg gttcccggct
     7141 ggccgcgcag caacagatgg aaggcctcct ggcgccgcac cggcccaagg agcccgcgtg
     7201 gttcctggcc accgtcggcg tctcgcccga ccaccagggc aagggtctgg gcagcgccgt
     7261 cgtgctcccc ggagtggagg cggccgagcg cgccggggtg cccgccttcc tggagacctc
     7321 cgcgccccgc aacctcccct tctacgagcg gctcggcttc accgtcaccg ccgacgtcga
     7381 ggtgcccgaa ggaccgcgca cctggtgcat gacccgcaag cccggtgcct gacgcccgcc
     7441 ccacgacccg cagcgcccga ccgaaaggag cgcacgaccc catgcatcga taaaataaaa
     7501 gattttattt agtctccaga aaaagggggg aatgaaagac cccacctgta ggtttggcaa
     7561 gctagcttaa gtaacgccat tttgcaaggc atggaaaata cataactgag aatagagaag
     7621 ttcagatcaa ggttaggaac agagagacag cagaatatgg gccaaacagg atatctgtgg
     7681 taagcagttc ctgccccggc tcagggccaa gaacagatgg tccccagatg cggtcccgcc
     7741 ctcagcagtt tctagagaac catcagatgt ttccagggtg ccccaaggac ctgaaatgac
     7801 cctgtgcctt atttgaacta accaatcagt tcgcttctcg cttctgttcg cgcgcttctg
     7861 ctccccgagc tcaataaaag agcccacaac ccctcactcg gcgcgccagt cctccgatag
     7921 actgcgtcgc ccgggtaccc gtgtatccaa taaaccctct tgcagttgca tccgacttgt
     7981 ggtctcgctg ttccttggga gggtctcctc tgagtgattg actacccgtc agcgggggtc
     8041 tttcatgggt aacagtttct tgaagttgga gaacaacatt ctgagggtag gagtcgaata
     8101 ttaagtaatc ctgactcaat tagccactgt tttgaatcca catactccaa tactcctgaa
     8161 atagttcatt atggacagcg cagaagagct ggggagaatt aattcgtaat catggtcata
     8221 gctgtttcct gtgtgaaatt gttatccgct cacaattcca cacaacatac gagccggaag
     8281 cataaagtgt aaagcctggg gtgcctaatg agtgagctaa ctcacattaa ttgcgttgcg
     8341 ctcactgccc gctttccagt cgggaaacct gtcgtgccag ctgcattaat gaatcggcca
     8401 acgcgcgggg agaggcggtt tgcgtattgg gcgctcttcc gcttcctcgc tcactgactc
     8461 gctgcgctcg gtcgttcggc tgcggcgagc ggtatcagct cactcaaagg cggtaatacg
     8521 gttatccaca gaatcagggg ataacgcagg aaagaacatg tgagcaaaag gccagcaaaa
     8581 ggccaggaac cgtaaaaagg ccgcgttgct ggcgtttttc cataggctcc gcccccctga
     8641 cgagcatcac aaaaatcgac gctcaagtca gaggtggcga aacccgacag gactataaag
     8701 ataccaggcg tttccccctg gaagctccct cgtgcgctct cctgttccga ccctgccgct
     8761 taccggatac ctgtccgcct ttctcccttc gggaagcgtg gcgctttctc atagctcacg
     8821 ctgtaggtat ctcagttcgg tgtaggtcgt tcgctccaag ctgggctgtg tgcacgaacc
     8881 ccccgttcag cccgaccgct gcgccttatc cggtaactat cgtcttgagt ccaacccggt
     8941 aagacacgac ttatcgccac tggcagcagc cactggtaac aggattagca gagcgaggta
     9001 tgtaggcggt gctacagagt tcttgaagtg gtggcctaac tacggctaca ctagaaggac
     9061 agtatttggt atctgcgctc tgctgaagcc agttaccttc ggaaaaagag ttggtagctc
     9121 ttgatccggc aaacaaacca ccgctggtag cggtggtttt tttgtttgca agcagcagat
     9181 tacgcgcaga aaaaaaggat ctcaagaaga tcctttgatc ttttctacgg ggtctgacgc
     9241 tcagtggaac gaaaactcac gttaagggat tttggtcatg agattatcaa aaaggatctt
     9301 cacctagatc cttttaaatt aaaaatgaag ttttaaatca atctaaagta tatatgagta
     9361 aacttggtct gacagttacc aatgcttaat cagtgaggca cctatctcag cgatctgtct
     9421 atttcgttca tccatagttg cctgactccc cgtcgtgtag ataactacga tacgggaggg
     9481 cttaccatct ggccccagtg ctgcaatgat accgcgagac ccacgctcac cggctccaga
     9541 tttatcagca ataaaccagc cagccggaag ggccgagcgc agaagtggtc ctgcaacttt
     9601 atccgcctcc atccagtcta ttaattgttg ccgggaagct agagtaagta gttcgccagt
     9661 taatagtttg cgcaacgttg ttgccattgc tacaggcatc gtggtgtcac gctcgtcgtt
     9721 tggtatggct tcattcagct ccggttccca acgatcaagg cgagttacat gatcccccat
     9781 gttgtgcaaa aaagcggtta gctccttcgg tcctccgatc gttgtcagaa gtaagttggc
     9841 cgcagtgtta tcactcatgg ttatggcagc actgcataat tctcttactg tcatgccatc
     9901 cgtaagatgc ttttctgtga ctggtgagta ctcaaccaag tcattctgag aatagtgtat
     9961 gcggcgaccg agttgctctt gcccggcgtc aatacgggat aataccgcgc cacatagcag
    10021 aactttaaaa gtgctcatca ttggaaaacg ttcttcgggg cgaaaactct caaggatctt
    10081 accgctgttg agatccagtt cgatgtaacc cactcgtgca cccaactgat cttcagcatc
    10141 ttttactttc accagcgttt ctgggtgagc aaaaacagga aggcaaaatg ccgcaaaaaa
    10201 gggaataagg gcgacacgga aatgttgaat actcatactc ttcctttttc aatattattg
    10261 aagcatttat cagggttatt gtctcatgag cggatacata tttgaatgta tttagaaaaa
    10321 taaacaaata ggggttccgc gcacatttcc ccgaaaagtg ccacctgacg tctaagaaac
    10381 cattattatc atgacattaa cctataaaaa taggcgtatc acgaggccct ttcgtctcgc
    10441 gcgtttcggt gatgacggtg aaaacctctg acacatgcag ctcccggaga cggtcacagc
    10501 ttgtctgtaa gcggatgccg ggagcagaca agcccgtcag ggcgcgtcag cgggtgttgg
    10561 cgggtgtcgg ggctggctta actatgcggc atcagagcag attgtactga gagtgcacca
    10621 tatgcggtgt gaaataccgc acagatgcgt aaggagaaaa taccgcatca ggcgccattc
    10681 gccattcagg ctgcgcaact gttgggaagg gcgatcggtg cgggcctctt cgctattacg
    10741 ccagctggcg aaagggggat gtgctgcaag gcgattaagt tgggtaacgc cagggttttc
    10801 ccagtcacga cgttgtaaaa cgacggcgca aggaatggtg catgcaagga gatggcgccc
    10861 aacagtcccc cggccacggg gcctgccacc atacccacgc cgaaacaagc gctcatgagc
    10921 ccgaagtggc gagcccgatc ttccccatcg gtgatgtcgg cgatataggc gccagcaacc
    10981 gcacctgtgg cgccggtgat gccggccacg atgcgtccgg cgtagaggcg attagtccaa
    11041 tttgttaaag acaggatatc agtggtccag gctctagttt tgactcaaca atatcaccag
    11101 ctgaagccta tagagtacga gccatagata aaataaaaga ttttatttag tctccagaaa
    11161 aaggggggaa
//
