>Addgene plasmid #44247 | pdCas9::BFP-humanized | addgene partial sequence | sequence record 62276 | pLXSN_5
CAGCCCTCACTCCTTCTCTAGGCGCCGGAATTAGATCTCGCCACCATGGACAAGAAGTATTCTATCGGAC
TGGCCATCGGGACTAATAGCGTCGGGTGGGCCGTGATCACTGACGAGTACAAGGTGCCCTCTAAGAAGTT
CAAGGTGCTCGGGAACACCGACCGGCATTCCATCAAGAAAAATCTGATCGGAGCTCTCCTCTTTGATTCA
GGGGAGACCGCTGAAGCAACCCGCCTCAAGCGGACTGCTAGACGGCGGTACACCAGGAGGAAGAACCGGA
TTTGTTACCTTCAAGAGATATTCTCCAACGAAATGGCAAAGGTCGACGACAGCTTCTTCCATAGGCTGGA
AGAATCATTCCTCGTGGAAGAGGATAAGAAGCATGAACGGCATCCCATCTTCGGTAATATCGTCGACGAG
GTGGCCTATCACGAGAAATACCCAACCATCTACCATCTTCGCAAAAAGCTGGTGGACTCAACCGACAAGG
CAGACCTCCGGCTTATCTACCTGGCCCTGGCCCACATGATCAAGTTCAGAGGCCACTTCCTGATCGAGGG
CGACCTCAATCCTGACAATAGCGATGTGGATAAACTGTTCATCCAGCTGGTGCAGACTTACAACCAGCTC
TTTGAAGAGAACCCCATCAATGCAAGCGGAGTCGATGCCAAGGCCATTCTGTCAGCCCGGCTGTCAAAGA
GCCGCAGACTTGAGAATCTTATCGCTCAGCTGCCGGGTGAAAAGAAAAATGGACTGTTCGGGAACCTGAT
TGCTCTTTCACTTGGGCTGACTCCCAATTTCAAGTCTAATTTCGACCTGGCAGAGGATGCCAAGCTGCAA
CTGTCCAAGGACACCTATGATGACGATCTCGACAACCTCCTGGCCCAGATCGGTGACCAATACGCCGACC
TTTTCCTTGCTGCTAAGAATCTTTCTGA
