>Addgene plasmid #44247 | pdCas9::BFP-humanized | addgene partial sequence | sequence record 62311 | mTagBFP-R 5'-gtgccctccatgtacagctt-3'
GCTCGCTGGAACTACCTACCTTGCGCTTTTTCTTGGGAGCTCCCTCATCCCCTCCGAGCTGTGAGAGGTC
AATCCGAGTTTCGTAAAGTCCGGTGATGCTCTGGTGGATGAGGGTGGCGTCCAGCACTTCTTTGGTGGAG
GTATAGCGTTTCCGGTCGATGGTGGTGTCGAAGTACTTGAATGCGGCAGGGGCACCAAGATTGGTGAGGG
TGAACAGGTGGATGATATTCTCAGCCTGCTCCCGAATTGGTTTGTCTCTGTGCTTATTGTATGCGCTAAG
GACTTTATCGAGGTTGGCATCAGCGAGAATGACGCGTTTAGAAAACTCGGAAATCTGCTCAATGATCTCG
TCCAGATAATGCTTATGCTGCTCCACAAACAGTTGCTTTTGCTCGTTGTCCTCGGGGCTCCCCTTCAGCT
TCTCGTAATGGCTTGCAAGGTAGAGGAAATTCACGTACTTGGAGGGGAGAGCCAGCTCATTACCCTTCTG
AAGTTCGCCAGCGGAGGCGAGCATCCGCTTCCGCCCATTCTCCAGTTCGAACAGGCTATACTTTGGGAGC
TTGATGATAAGGTCCTTCTTGACTTCCTTGTAACCTTTGGCTTCGAGAAAGTCAATTGGGTTCTTCTCGA
AGGAGCTGCGCTCCATAATGGTGATACCCAGCAGTTCCTTCACGCTCTTGAGCTTCTTAGACTTTCCTTT
TTCCACCTTAGCCACGACCAGGACAGAATAAGCCACAGTTGGTGAATCGAATCCGCCGTACTTCTTAGGG
TCCCAATCCTTCTTCCTTGCAATGAGCTTGTCGGAGTTGCGCTTGGGGAGGATTGATTCCTTAGAAAAGC
CTCCGGTTTGCACCTCGGTTTTCTTCACGATGTTCACTTGAGGCATAGAAAGCACTTTGCGCACGGTAGC
GAAATCTCTGCCCTTGTCC
