>Addgene plasmid #44247 | pdCas9::BFP-humanized | addgene partial sequence | sequence record 74592 | hdCas9-R1 5'-CCTTTCTGAAATCGCTGACC-3'
CCTCGCGGATAAGTTTGTCGTTTTCGTCGTACTTGGTATTCATGCGTGAGTCAAGGATTTGGGCGACATG
TTTAGTAATCTGCCGAGTCTCCACAAGTTGCCGTTTAATGAATCCTGCTTTGTCCAGTTCGCTCAGTCCG
CCCCTCTCAGCCTTAGTGAGATTGTCGAACTTCCGCTGAGTGATCAGCTTTGCGTTCAGAAGCTGGCGCC
AATAGTTCTTCATCTTTTTCACGACTTCCTCTGAGGGCACGTTATCTGACTTTCCCCGGTTCTTGTCTGA
GCGAGTCAGCACCTTATTGTCAATTGAGTCGTCTTTGAGGAAGCTCTGAGGGACGATGGCGTCCACGTCG
TAGTCTGAGAGCCTGTTGATATCAAGCTCTTGGTCCACATACATATCGCGTCCATTTTGAAGGTAGTACA
GATAGAGCTTCTCATTCTGAAGCTGGGTGTTTTCCACCGGGTGCTCTTTAAGGATCTGTGACCCGAGCTC
CTTAATCCCTTCCTCAATTCTTTTCATCCGCTCCCTGCTGTTCTTCTGTCCCTTCTGGGTAGTCTGGTTT
TCCCTGGCCATCTCGATGACAATGTTCTCTGGTTTATGGCGACCCATCACCTTGACCAGCTCGTCCACGA
CTTTCACGGTCTGGAGAATACCCTTCTTAATAGCGGGTGAACCAGCCAGATTTGCGATATGCTCGTGCAG
TGAGTCACCTTGTCCAGACACTTGGGCCTTCTGGATGTCCTCCTTAAAGGTCAGGGAATCATCATGGATA
AGTTGCATGAAGTTGCGATTAGCGAATCCGTCGCTCTTAAGGAAATCAAGAATGGTCTTTCCGCTCTGTT
TGTCCCGGATTCCGTTGATGAGTTTGCGGCTAAGGCGTCCCCATCCGGTATATCTTCTCCGTTTAAGTTG
CTTCATCACTTTATCGTCGAA
