>Addgene plasmid #44247 | pdCas9::BFP-humanized | addgene partial sequence | sequence record 74593 | MSCV_C_rev2 5'-ggccagaggccacttgtgtagcgcc-3'
AAGCGCATGCTCCAGACTGCCTTGGGAAAAGCGCCTCCCCTACCCGGTAGAATTCTAGGAACTACCTACC
TTACGCTTCTTCTTTGGAGCTCCCTCATTAAGCTTGTGCCCCAGTTTGCTAGGGAGGTCGCAGTATCTGG
CCACTGCCACCTCGTGCTGCTCGACGTAGGTCTCGTTGTTGGCCTCCTTGATTCTTTCCAGTCTGTAGTC
CACATAGTAGACGCCAGGCATCTTGAGGTTCTTAGCGGGTTTCTTGGATCTATATGTGGTCTTGATGTTT
GCGATCAGATGGCTCCCGCCCACGAGCTTCAGGGCCATGTCGTTTCTGCCTTCCAGGCCGCCGTCAGCGG
GGTACAGCGTCTCGGTGAAGGCCTCCCAGCCGAGTGTTTTCTTCTGCATCACAGGGCCGTTGGATGTGAA
GTTCACCCCTCTGATCTTGACGTTGTAGATGAGGCAGCCGTCCTGGAGGCTGGTGTCCTGGGTAGCGGTC
AGCACGCCCCCGTCTTCGTATGTGGTGACTCTCTCCCATGTGAAGCCCTCAGGGAAGGACTGCTTGAAGA
AGTCGGGGATGCCCTGGGTGTGGTTGATGAAGGTCTTGCTGCCGTAGAGGAAGCTAGTAGCCAGGATGTC
GAAGGCGAAGGGGAGAGGGCCGCCCTCGACCACCTTGATTCTCATGGTCTGGGTGCCCTCGTAGGGCTTG
CCTTCGCCCTCGGATGTGCACTTGAAGTGATGGTTGTCCACGGTGCCCTCCATGTACAGCTTCATGTGCA
TGTTCTCCTTAATCAGCTCGCTGGAACTACCTACCTTGCGCTTTTTCTTGGGAGCTCCCTCATCCCCTCC
GAGCTGTGAGAGGTCAATCCGA
